Addgene plasmid #157974: Orco-T2A-QF2-9xQUAS-GCaMP6f-3XP3-dsRed
Purpose: Template plasmid for inserting GCaMP reporter into the Orco gene of Aedes aegypti with CRISPR/Cas9
Depositing lab: Carolyn McBride. Depositing organization: Princeton University. Publication: Mosquito brains encode unique features of human odour to drive host seeking. Zhao Z, Zung JL, Hinze A, Kriete AL, Iqbal A, Younger MA, Matthews BJ, Merhof D, Thiberge S, Ignell R, Strauch M, McBride CS. Nature. 2022 May;605(7911):706-712. doi: 10.1038/s41586-022-04675-4. Epub 2022 May 4. PubMed 35508661.
Backbone
  Vector backbone: psL1180
  Total vector size (bp): 3422
  Vector type: Insect Expression
Growth in bacteria
  Bacterial resistance: Ampicillin, 100 μg/mL
  Growth temperature: 37°C
  Growth strain: DH5alpha
  Copy number: High Copy
Gene/Insert
  Gene/Insert name: Orco
  Species: Aedes aegypti
  Insert size (bp): 18
  GenBank ID: NM_001358471
  Cloning method: Unknown
  Sequencing primers: 5′ CTCGTTCAACTCAAGGAT; 3′ CTCGTTCAACTCAAGGAT
Terms and licenses: Academic/Nonprofit Terms; Industry Terms: Not Available to Industry
How to cite: Orco-T2A-QF2-9xQUAS-GCaMP6f-3XP3-dsRed was a gift from Carolyn McBride (Addgene plasmid # 157974 ; http://n2t.net/addgene:157974 ; RRID:Addgene_157974)
