[The description below was written by a language model from this plasmid's Addgene catalogue record and pLannotate feature annotations shown in this document.]
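Description:
Orco-T2A-QF2-9xQUAS-GCaMP6f-3XP3-dsRed is a homology-directed repair donor plasmid for CRISPR/Cas9 knock-in at the Orco (odorant receptor co-receptor) locus of the mosquito Aedes aegypti. It is built on the pSL1180 cloning backbone and is propagated in E. coli as a high-copy plasmid through a ColE1/pUC-type origin with ampicillin selection (AmpR). The backbone also carries an M13 phage origin and remnants of the lac region. The catalogue lists a vector size of 3,422 bp and an insert of only 18 bp. The sequenced plasmid is 10,440 nt, so those catalogue values do not describe the full cassette.

An annotated fragment of the Orco coding sequence lies at the 5′ edge of the payload, consistent with a homology arm. The unannotated stretch after the last poly(A) signal may be the opposite arm, though the record does not say so. The T2A peptide, QF2 transactivator and 9xQUAS elements appear in the plasmid name but were not annotated. They presumably occupy the unlabelled region between the Orco fragment and the hsp70 promoter. In this design, in-frame insertion lets the endogenous Orco gene co-translate QF2 through the ribosome-skipping T2A. QF2 then binds the QUAS sites upstream of the hsp70 promoter element to drive the calcium indicator GCaMP6f, which ends in an SV40 poly(A) signal. A second cassette places DsRed with its own SV40 poly(A) behind a partial hsp70 promoter. According to the name it is controlled by the eye-specific 3xP3 element, giving a visible marker for identifying transgenic animals. A fragment of a φC31 attP site sits between the two cassettes. The resulting knock-in reports calcium activity in Orco-expressing olfactory neurons.
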