Features (pLannotate 1.2.2; 24 found; start..end, strand, type, name):
    183..771     -  rep_origin     ori: high-copy-number ColE1/pMB1/pBR322/pUC origin of replication
    942..1802    -  CDS            AmpR: β-lactamase; bla; confers resistance to ampicillin, carbenicillin, and related antibiotics
   1803..1907    -  promoter       AmpR promoter: bla
   2002..2037    +  CDS            rop (fragment): Rop protein, which maintains plasmids at low copy number; rop
   2139..2188    +  misc_feature   bom (fragment): basis of mobility region from pBR322
   2264..2644    -  rep_origin     M13 ori (sequence partly withheld): M13 bacteriophage origin of replication; arrow indicates direction of (+) strand synthesis
   2663..2714    +  misc_feature   bom (fragment): basis of mobility region from pBR322
   2720..2874    -  CDS            lacZα (fragment): LacZα fragment of β-galactosidase; lacZ fragment
   3241..3420    +  CDS            SGPRor7 (fragment): ORCO_AEDAE - Also known as Orco. Experimental evidence at protein level: Swiss-Prot protein existence level 1. Odorant coreceptor which complexes with conventional odorant receptors (ORs) to form odorant-sensing units, providing sensitive and prolonged odorant signaling and calcium permeability. Orco is a universal and integral part of the functional odorant receptor, involved in the dendritic localization of other olfactory receptors. Plays a key role in preferred attraction of females for humans over non-human hosts for blood feeding. Human attraction plays a crucial role in the transmission
   5781..5809    -  misc_feature   MCS (fragment): pBluescript multiple cloning site
   5830..6068    +  promoter       hsp70 promoter: Drosophila melanogaster hsp70Bb promoter
   6144..7496    +  CDS            GCaMP6f: improved fluorescent protein-based calcium sensor (Chen et al., 2013)
   7512..7595    +  CDS            large T antigen (fragment): large T antigen from SV40 (simian virus 40)
   7618..7739    +  polyA_signal   SV40 poly(A) signal: SV40 polyadenylation signal
   7776..7828    -  protein_bind   phage φC31 attP (fragment): attachment site of phage φC31 phage φC31 integrase
   7943..8065    +  promoter       hsp70 promoter (fragment): Drosophila melanogaster hsp70Bb promoter
   8079..8112    +  misc_feature   MCS (fragment): multiple cloning site
   8120..8800    +  CDS            DsRed1: wild-type DsRed mammalian codon-optimized
   8815..8898    +  CDS            large T antigen (fragment): large T antigen from SV40 (simian virus 40)
   8921..9042    +  polyA_signal   SV40 poly(A) signal: SV40 polyadenylation signal
  10245..10261   -  protein_bind   lac operator: The lac repressor binds to the lac operator to inhibit transcription in E. coli. This inhibition can be relieved by adding lactose or isopropyl-β-D-thiogalactopyranoside (IPTG). lac repressor encoded by lacI
  10269..10299   -  promoter       lac promoter: promoter for the E. coli lac operon
  10314..10335   -  protein_bind   CAP binding site: CAP binding activates transcription in the presence of cAMP. E. coli catabolite activator protein
  10348..10440   -  CDS            lacI (fragment): lac repressor; lacI; The lac repressor binds to the lac operator to inhibit transcription in E. coli. This inhibition can be relieved by adding lactose or isopropyl-β-D-thiogalactopyranoside (IPTG).
>Addgene plasmid #157974 | Orco-T2A-QF2-9xQUAS-GCaMP6f-3XP3-dsRed | addgene full sequence | sequence record 310815 | Addgene NGS Result
TCTTCCGCTTCCTCGCTCACTGACTCGCTGCGCTCGGTCGTTCGGCTGCGGCGAGCGGTATCAGCTCACT
CAAAGGCGGTAATACGGTTATCCACAGAATCAGGGGATAACGCAGGAAAGAACATGTGAGCAAAAGGCCA
GCAAAAGGCCAGGAACCGTAAAAAGGCCGCGTTGCTGGCGTTTTTCCATAGGCTCCGCCCCCCTGACGAG
CATCACAAAAATCGACGCTCAAGTCAGAGGTGGCGAAACCCGACAGGACTATAAAGATACCAGGCGTTTC
CCCCTGGAAGCTCCCTCGTGCGCTCTCCTGTTCCGACCCTGCCGCTTACCGGATACCTGTCCGCCTTTCT
CCCTTCGGGAAGCGTGGCGCTTTCTCATAGCTCACGCTGTAGGTATCTCAGTTCGGTGTAGGTCGTTCGC
TCCAAGCTGGGCTGTGTGCACGAACCCCCCGTTCAGCCCGACCGCTGCGCCTTATCCGGTAACTATCGTC
TTGAGTCCAACCCGGTAAGACACGACTTATCGCCACTGGCAGCAGCCACTGGTAACAGGATTAGCAGAGC
GAGGTATGTAGGCGGTGCTACAGAGTTCTTGAAGTGGTGGCCTAACTACGGCTACACTAGAAGAACAGTA
TTTGGTATCTGCGCTCTGCTGAAGCCAGTTACCTTCGGAAAAAGAGTTGGTAGCTCTTGATCCGGCAAAC
AAACCACCGCTGGTAGCGGTGGTTTTTTTGTTTGCAAGCAGCAGATTACGCGCAGAAAAAAAGGATCTCA
AGAAGATCCTTTGATCTTTTCTACGGGGTCTGACGCTCAGTGGAACGAAAACTCACGTTAAGGGATTTTG
GTCATGAGATTATCAAAAAGGATCTTCACCTAGATCCTTTTAAATTAAAAATGAAGTTTTAAATCAATCT
AAAGTATATATGAGTAAACTTGGTCTGACAGTTACCAATGCTTAATCAGTGAGGCACCTATCTCAGCGAT
CTGTCTATTTCGTTCATCCATAGTTGCCTGACTCCCCGTCGTGTAGATAACTACGATACGGGAGGGCTTA
CCATCTGGCCCCAGTGCTGCAATGATACCGCGAGACCCACGCTCACCGGCTCCAGATTTATCAGCAATAA
ACCAGCCAGCCGGAAGGGCCGAGCGCAGAAGTGGTCCTGCAACTTTATCCGCCTCCATCCAGTCTATTAA
TTGTTGCCGGGAAGCTAGAGTAAGTAGTTCGCCAGTTAATAGTTTGCGCAACGTTGTTGCCATTGCTACA
GGCATCGTGGTGTCACGCTCGTCGTTTGGTATGGCTTCATTCAGCTCCGGTTCCCAACGATCAAGGCGAG
TTACATGATCCCCCATGTTGTGCAAAAAAGCGGTTAGCTCCTTCGGTCCTCCGATCGTTGTCAGAAGTAA
GTTGGCCGCAGTGTTATCACTCATGGTTATGGCAGCACTGCATAATTCTCTTACTGTCATGCCATCCGTA
AGATGCTTTTCTGTGACTGGTGAGTACTCAACCAAGTCATTCTGAGAATAGTGTATGCGGCGACCGAGTT
GCTCTTGCCCGGCGTCAATACGGGATAATACCGCGCCACATAGCAGAACTTTAAAAGTGCTCATCATTGG
AAAACGTTCTTCGGGGCGAAAACTCTCAAGGATCTTACCGCTGTTGAGATCCAGTTCGATGTAACCCACT
CGTGCACCCAACTGATCTTCAGCATCTTTTACTTTCACCAGCGTTTCTGGGTGAGCAAAAACAGGAAGGC
AAAATGCCGCAAAAAAGGGAATAAGGGCGACACGGAAATGTTGAATACTCATACTCTTCCTTTTTCAATA
TTATTGAAGCATTTATCAGGGTTATTGTCTCATGAGCGGATACATATTTGAATGTATTTAGAAAAATAAA
CAAATAGGGGTTCCGCGCACATTTCCCCGAAAAGTGCCACCTGACGTCTAAGAAACCATTATTATCATGA
CATTAACCTATAAAAATAGGCGTATCACGAGGCCCTTTCGTCTCGCGCGTTTCGGTGATGACGGTGAAAA
CCTCTGACACATGCAGCTCCCGGAGACGGTCACAGCTTGTCTGTAAGCGGATGCCGGGAGCAGACAAGCC
CGTCAGGGCGCGTCAGCGGGTGTTGGCGGGTGTCGGGGCTGGCTTAACTATGCGGCATCAGAGCAGATTG
TACTGAGAGTGCACCATAAAATTGTAAACGTTAATATTTTGTTAAAATTCGCGTTAAATTTTTGTTAAAT
CAGCTCATTTTTTAACCAATAGGCCGAAATCGGCAAAATCCCTTATAAATCAAAAGAATAGCCCGAGATA
GGGT
[37 nt withheld, positions 2315-2351]
AAAGAACGTGGACTCCAACGTCAAAGG
[141 nt withheld, positions 2379-2519]
G
[142 nt withheld, positions 2521-2662]
TATGCGGTGTGAAATACCGCACAGATGCGTAAGGAGAAAATACCGCATCAGGCGCCATTCGCCATTCAGG
CTGCGCAACTGTTGGGAAGGGCGATCGGTGCGGGCCTCTTCGCTATTACGCCAGCTGGCGAAAGGGGGAT
GTGCTGCAAGGCGATTAAGTTGGGTAACGCCAGGGTTTTCCCAGTCACGACGTTGTAAAACGACGGCCAG
TGCCAAGCTTAAGGTGCACGGCCCACGTGGCCACTAGTACTTCTCGAGCTCTGTACATGTCCGCGGTCGC
GACGTACGCGTATCGATGGCGCCAGCTGCAGGCGGCCGCCATAGAGTTTCGCTTTTCCACGCGCGGTGTG
TCTGGAATCGTTATTAACGAAAAAAAATATTCTAATTCGGGATTTACAATTCTCTGTGAATATGAAAACA
TTTCAACGAGAGAAACGAAAGTTATAGTGATTTGAAGGTTTTCGGCTATTCTGTAAGATATTCTTTCAAA
TAATAGGTGCCAAATTGGTGGACATGTTTTGTAATTAACGATTTCAGACACACCGTGCCACGTTTGGTTC
TCTCTAGCAATTTGATTGTGCATTTTTTTTCTCTAACAGAGTTCATCAGTGATGGAGGCTGCCTACTCGT
GCCACTGGTATGACGGTTCCGAGGAAGCCAAAACTTTCGTGCAAATCGTTTGCCAGCAGTGTCAGAAAGC
GATGACCATATCCGGGGCCAAGTTTTTCACCGTTTCACTGGATCTGTTCGCATCGGTGAGTGATTTTTTT
TTCGTTTTCGATTCGGTTTCTGGGGGGAAATTAGTGTCGGATCGATCGATAAAAGCGATTGCATGGGCAT
AACCAGAAAGGAGACATGAGTCCTCCTGCCTCCACCTCCCTTTTGAAAAAAAAGCTGGGTGAATTAATTT
TGTGTTTGTATTTTCAAAATCGTCTATATCTACAAAATAATTGCATCACGATTGATATTTCTGAGAAATT
TTTGAAGTTACTCAAACAATAATTTTCCTAAAAAAGATCTTATCAGAAATTATGAGAAGGTTTTATCAAC
AGTCCGCATTTTTGAATCAATATAATAAGTTTTTCTGAAAAAAAAAAATACAGAAATACGGTGACGAATT
TCTGTGGAATTTTTTTGAGATTCAAATATTTCAAAAACATATTTTATGGTCGTCTGCAAAAAACCGTGAG
ACGTTTTTGATTTCGTGGAATCTATCTTGAAGATTTCTTCGATGAACTGTATGAAATTACTATGTCGAAT
CAATTGAATCTGTAGAAAAAATGTCTCATCCGGATTTTTCCAAGCCTTGTTTCTAATCGTCCACTGGACT
CCACTTTGGAAAAGTGTGAATTTTTTAAGTCACTTGCCCCTCCGGCTATTCTGGCTACGCCCATGACCGA
TTGTATAAGAAAGCCACGAAACTGAGTCAACTATAATTAATGATTCGTCGTTTTCTTTCCGTTTTCCTTT
CCCCCACAGGTTCTGGGAGCGGTCGTCACCTACTTCATGGTTCTCGTTCAACTCAAGGATGGATCGGGAG
AGGGCCGCGGCTCCCTGCTGACCTGCGGCGACGTGGAGGAGAACCCCGGCCCCATGCCACCCAAGCGCAA
AACGCTTAACGCTGCGGCTGAGGCTAACGCTCATGCCGACGGACACGCCGACGGAAACGCCGACGGACAC
GTGGCCAATACGGCCGCGTCCTCGAATAATGCGAGGTTCGCTGATCTCACTAACATCGATACTCCGGGTC
TGGGACCCACAACTACGACCCTGCTCGTGGAACCAGCACGCTCAAAGCGTCAACGAGTGTCCCGCGCATG
CGACCAGTGCCGTGCAGCCCGAGAGAAATGCGACGGAATACAGCCTGCGTGTTTCCCGTGCGTTTCCCAG
GGAAGGTCCTGCACTTATCAGGCTTCGCCGAAAAAGAGGGGAGTTCAAACCGGTTATATTCGTACGCTGG
AGCTCGCCCTCGCCTGGATGTTTGAAAATGTCGCGCGTTCCGAAGATGCCTTGCATAACCTCCTCGTCCG
TGACGCCGGACAAGGATCAGCTCTGCTCGTTGGTAAAGATTCGCCGGCTGCCGAGCGACTCCATGCCCGT
TGGGCTACTAGCCGTGTCAATAAGAGCATTACCCGCCTCCTCCGTCAGTTGGAGCTCCCTCCTACCGCCA
CGGCTACGGCCTCGATAATGCCGCACGTGATGGAGCAGCCTCTCAGTACCAGCATTAACCCCGTCAACGA
CCGCTTCAACGGTATTCCCAACCCCACTCCGTATAACTCCGATGCAGCTCTCGATGCTATCACTCAGACC
AACGATTATGGAAGCGTAAATACACATGGTATCCTCTCTACTTACCCGCCACCGGCTACGCACCTTAATG
AAGCTTCCGTCGCTCTCGCTCCCGGTGGCGCCCCCCCCCGACCGCCTCCTCCGTATGTTGACAGCACGAC
CAATCACCCGCCGTACCACTCGAATCTGGTTCCAATGGCGAACTTTGGTTACTCGACCGTTGATTACGAT
GCCATGGTTGACGATTTGGCTAGCATTGAATACACGGACGCTGTGGATGTCGACCCACAGTTTATGACCA
ATCTGGGATTCGTTCCTGGATGTAACTTCTCCGACATTAATACATACGAACAGTGATGACGTCTATCGAT
ACCGTCGACTAAAGCCAAATAGAAAATTATTCAGTTCCTGGCTTAAGTTTTTAAAAGTGATATTATTTAT
TTGGTTGTAACCAACCAAAAGAATGTAAATAACTAATACATAATTATGTTAGTTTTAAGTTAGCAACAAA
TTGATTTTAGCTATATTAGCTACTTGGTTAATAAATAGAATATATTTATTTAAAGATAATTGCGTTTTTA
TTGTCAGGGAGTGAGTTTGCTTAAAAACTCGTTTAGATCCGCGGCCCAGTTGGTCCTGTAGCCGTGCAGA
GTGGCATATGGGTAATCGCTTATCCTCGGATAAACAATTATCCTCACGGGTAATCGCTTATCCGCTCGGG
TAATCGCTTATCCTTGGGTAATCGCTTATCCTCGGATAAACAATTATCCTCACGGGTAATCGCTTATCCG
CTCGGGTAATCGCTTATCCTCGGGTAATCGCTTATCCTTAAGCTTGATATCGAATTCCTGCAGCCCGAGC
GGAGACTCTAGCGAGCGCCGGAGTATAAATAGAGGCGCTTCGTCTACGGAGCGACAATTCAATTCAAACA
AGCAAAGTGAACACGTCGCTAAGCGAAAGCTAAGCAAATAAACAAGCGCAGCTGAACAAGCTAAACAATC
TGCAGTAAAGTGCAAGTTAAAGTGAATCAATTAAAAGTAACCAGCAACCAAGTAAATCAACTGCAACTAC
TGAAATCTGCCAAGAAGTAATTATTGAATACAAGAAGAGAACTCTGAATAGGGAATTGGGAATTCGTTAA
CAGATCGGGGGATCAATTCGTTAACAGATCTGCGGCCGCGGCTCGAGCAAAATGGGTTCTCATCATCATC
ATCATCATGGTATGGCTAGCATGACTGGTGGACAGCAAATGGGTCGGGATCTGTACGACGATGACGATAA
GGATCTCGCCACCATGGTCGACTCATCACGTCGTAAGTGGAATAAGACAGGTCACGCAGTCAGAGCTATA
GGTCGGCTGAGCTCACTCGAGAACGTCTATATCAAGGCCGACAAGCAGAAGAACGGCATCAAGGCGAACT
TCAAGATCCGCCACAACATCGAGGACGGCGGCGTGCAGCTCGCCTACCACTACCAGCAGAACACCCCCAT
CGGCGACGGCCCCGTGCTGCTGCCCGACAACCACTACCTGAGCGTGCAGTCCAAACTTTCGAAAGACCCC
AACGAGAAGCGCGATCACATGGTCCTGCTGGAGTTCGTGACCGCCGCCGGGATCACTCTCGGCATGGACG
AGCTGTACAAGGGCGGTACCGGAGGGAGCATGGTGAGCAAGGGCGAGGAGCTGTTCACCGGGGTGGTGCC
CATCCTGGTCGAGCTGGACGGCGACGTAAACGGCCACAAGTTCAGCGTGTCCGGCGAGGGTGAGGGCGAT
GCCACCTACGGCAAGCTGACCCTGAAGTTCATCTGCACCACCGGCAAGCTGCCCGTGCCCTGGCCCACCC
TCGTGACCACCCTGACCTACGGCGTGCAGTGCTTCAGCCGCTACCCCGACCACATGAAGCAGCACGACTT
CTTCAAGTCCGCCATGCCCGAAGGCTACATCCAGGAGCGCACCATCTTCTTCAAGGACGACGGCAACTAC
AAGACCCGCGCCGAGGTGAAGTTCGAGGGCGACACCCTGGTGAACCGCATCGAGCTGAAGGGCATCGACT
TCAAGGAGGACGGCAACATCCTGGGGCACAAGCTGGAGTACAACCTGCCGGACCAACTGACTGAAGAGCA
GATCGCAGAATTTAAAGAGGAATTCTCCCTATTTGACAAGGACGGGGATGGGACAATAACAACCAAGGAG
CTGGGGACGGTGATGCGGTCTCTGGGGCAGAACCCCACAGAAGCAGAGCTGCAGGACATGATCAATGAAG
TAGATGCCGACGGTGACGGCACAATCGACTTCCCTGAGTTCCTGACAATGATGGCAAGAAAAATGAAATA
CAGGGACACGGAAGAAGAAATTAGAGAAGCGTTCGGTGTGTTTGATAAGGATGGCAATGGCTACATCAGT
GCAGCAGAGCTTCGCCACGTGATGACAAACCTTGGAGAGAAGTTAACAGATGAAGAGGTTGATGAAATGA
TCAGGGAAGCAGACATCGATGGGGATGGTCAGGTAAACTACGAAGAGTTTGTACAAATGATGACAGCGAA
GTGAGCGATCGCGACTCTAGATCATAATCAGCCATACCACATTTGTAGAGGTTTTACTTGCTTTAAAAAA
CCTCCCACACCTCCCCCTGAACCTGAAACATAAAATGAATGCAATTGTTGTTGTTAACTTGTTTATTGCA
GCTTATAATGGTTACAAATAAAGCAATAGCATCACAAATTTCACAAATAAAGCATTTTTTTCACTGCATT
CTAGTTGTGGTTTGTCCAAACTCATCAATGTATCTTACGGCGCATCTGGCTGCCAGGTTTGGCCATGCGG
AGGCCTACGCCCCCAACTGAGAGAACTCAAAGGTTACCCCAGTTGGGGCACTACTCTAGATACGCGTACG
GCAATTCGAGCTCGCCCGGGGATCTAATTCAATTAGAGACTAATTCAATTAGAGCTAATTCAATTAGGAT
CCAAGCTTATCGATTTCGAACCCTCGACCGCCGGAGTATAAATAGAGGCGCTTCGTCTACGGAGCGACAA
TTCAATTCAAACAAGCAAAGTGAACACGTCGCTAAGCGAAAGCTAAGCAAATAAACAAGCGCAGCTGAAC
AAGCTAAACAATCGGGGTACCGCTAGAGTCGACGGTACCGCGGGCCCGGGATCCACCGGTCGCCACCATG
GTGCGCTCCTCCAAGAACGTCATCAAGGAGTTCATGCGCTTCAAGGTGCGCATGGAGGGCACCGTGAACG
GCCACGAGTTCGAGATCGAGGGCGAGGGCGAGGGCCGCCCCTACGAGGGCCACAACACCGTGAAGCTGAA
GGTGACCAAGGGCGGCCCCCTGCCCTTCGCCTGGGACATCCTGTCCCCCCAGTTCCAGTACGGCTCCAAG
GTGTACGTGAAGCACCCCGCCGACATCCCCGACTACAAGAAGCTGTCCTTCCCCGAGGGCTTCAAGTGGG
AGCGCGTGATGAACTTCGAGGACGGCGGCGTGGTGACCGTGACCCAGGACTCCTCCCTGCAGGACGGCTG
CTTCATCTACAAGGTGAAGTTCATCGGCGTGAACTTCCCCTCCGACGGCCCCGTAATGCAGAAGAAGACC
ATGGGCTGGGAGGCCTCCACCGAGCGCCTGTACCCCCGCGACGGCGTGCTGAAGGGCGAGATCCACAAGG
CCCTGAAGCTGAAGGACGGCGGCCACTACCTGGTGGAGTTCAAGTCCATCTACATGGCCAAGAAGCCCGT
GCAGCTGCCCGGCTACTACTACGTGGACTCCAAGCTGGACATCACCTCCCACAACGAGGACTACACCATC
GTGGAGCAGTACGAGCGCACCGAGGGCCGCCACCACCTGTTCCTGTAGCGGCCGCGACTCTAGATCATAA
TCAGCCATACCACATTTGTAGAGGTTTTACTTGCTTTAAAAAACCTCCCACACCTCCCCCTGAACCTGAA
ACATAAAATGAATGCAATTGTTGTTGTTAACTTGTTTATTGCAGCTTATAATGGTTACAAATAAAGCAAT
AGCATCACAAATTTCACAAATAAAGCATTTTTTTCACTGCATTCTAGTTGTGGTTTGTCCAAACTCATCA
ATGTATCTTATCCTAGTGTTGGTGCAGTTGAAATAATTCGTTAATTATGGACAAGCTGAAAACTATACGG
TACTATTTTTGATACTAATGCAACTGAACGGCGATACATGACATGACATCGTTTTTATATGTAGATTTAT
AAGGAAGAAAAAAATTATCAGTACAAGAACAATTAGACTAGACCCTCCGACACTGAGTAGCGGAGGCTAA
TGATGTTGATATATTAAATATTTTAGTAAGAATTTTTGATGTAGCTGAAATAGACGCTCAAGATGAATGC
AATGAACTCTCGAGAACTTATTCATAACAGTGAGAGAATGCCCTGATTGTTCACTGTAATTAGTTTTCCA
CACGATTTACTTGGTTTATGAAAAGCCCTTGTAGATTGAGAAGTCATTAGTCAAGATATGTCACTCCCGT
GCAAAAGTTTGGGTTCACCCCCTCAAACATATACAAAAGTGTTCTGTCCATATCTCTGTGATTACACGTC
AAATTTAAACTCTTTAAGCCGCATTCGAAAGGCAAAGAGTTATTCTTACTTCGTATGTATTTTTCCAAAA
ACATTTTTTTAAATTTTGTATACTAAATTTTTATTAAAGTTGTGACATTTTTCAAAAAACACCCTTAAAA
ATCATATCTAATTTCCTCAGCATTGGGTTGACCAAAATTTCAAATCAAAGTGTCATTAGAATCGTAATCT
TATATTCCTTGAAGAGACACCACGAAATTTCGGCGGACAAATCTGGAAAGTATTCAAAATCAATGAAACA
GTCAGTCAAGTCATCGTGCAAAAGTTTGGGTTCATCTCTCAGTATGATGCAAATCGTGCAAAAGTTTGGG
TTCACCTGATCCGCACGCACATAATTTTTGTCAATATCTCGGCCATTTTTCAACCGATTTTAATAGTTTA
AAGCTTTTTTGAGCGCAAATAATGGCGTGTACATGATTGGTCTGAGATTTCACAGATTTAAGTAAGTTCT
AGGCCTATTAATATTCCGGAGTATACGTAGCCGGCTAACGTTAACAACCGGTACCTCTAGAACTATAGCT
AGCATGCGCAAATTTAAAGCGCTGATATCGATCGCGCGCAGATCTGTCATGATGATCATTGCAATTGGAT
CCATATATAGGGCCCGGGTTATAATTACCTCAGGTCGACGTCCCATGGCCATTCGAATTCGTAATCATGT
CATAGCTGTTTCCTGTGTGAAATTGTTATCCGCTCACAATTCCACACAACATACGAGCCGGAAGCATAAA
GTGTAAAGCCTGGGGTGCCTAATGAGTGAGCTAACTCACATTAATTGCGTTGCGCTCACTGCCCGCTTTC
CAGTCGGGAAACCTGTCGTGCCAGCTGCATTAATGAATCGGCCAACGCGCGGGGAGAGGCGGTTTGCGTA
TTGGGCGC
